Addgene plasmid #184697: pKLV2-EF1a-GFP RanSen
Purpose: Lentiviral transfer plasmid for expression of GFP RanSen
Depositing lab: Brian Van Tine. Depositing organization: Washington University in Saint Louis. Publication: Intracellular arginine-dependent translation sensor reveals the dynamics of arginine starvation response and resistance in ASS1-negative cells. Rogers LC, Zhou J, Baker A, Schutt CR, Panda PK, Van Tine BA. Cancer Metab. 2021 Jan 21;9(1):4. doi: 10.1186/s40170-021-00238-9. PubMed 33478587.
Backbone
  Vector backbone: pKLV2-EF1a-BsdCas9-W
  Backbone manufacturer: Addgene
  Backbone size w/o insert (bp): 7953
  Vector type: Mammalian Expression, Lentiviral
Growth in bacteria
  Bacterial resistance: Ampicillin, 100 μg/mL
  Growth temperature: 37°C
  Growth strain: NEB Stable
  Copy number: High Copy
Gene/Insert
  Gene/Insert name: GFP RanSen
  Species: Synthetic
  Insert size (bp): 1524
  Promoter: EF1a
  Cloning method: Restriction Enzyme; 5′ cloning site AscI (not destroyed); 3′ cloning site NotI (not destroyed)
  Sequencing primers: 5′ TCAAGCCTCAGACAGTGGTTC; 3′ CATAGCGTAAAAGGAGCAAC
Terms and licenses: Academic/Nonprofit Terms; Industry Terms: Not Available to Industry
How to cite: pKLV2-EF1a-GFP RanSen was a gift from Brian Van Tine (Addgene plasmid # 184697 ; http://n2t.net/addgene:184697 ; RRID:Addgene_184697)
