[The description below was written by a language model from this plasmid's Addgene catalogue record and pLannotate feature annotations shown in this document.]
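Description:
pKLV2-EF1a-GFP RanSen is a lentiviral transfer plasmid for mammalian expression, built on the pKLV2-EF1a-BsdCas9-W backbone by placing a 1,524 bp synthetic insert between retained AscI and NotI sites. In bacteria it is maintained through a high-copy ColE1/pUC-type origin and selected with ampicillin (AmpR/β-lactamase). An f1 origin and remnants of a cloning-vector polylinker region (lacZα fragment, lac promoter/operator, T7 and T3 promoters) are also present. The viral portion follows an HIV-1-derived design. A CMV enhancer/promoter drives a truncated 5' LTR, which is followed by the Ψ packaging signal with a gag fragment, the RRE for Rev-dependent export of the genomic RNA, and the cPPT/CTS. The downstream end carries a WPRE to boost transcript expression, a second truncated LTR annotated in the 3' position, and a bGH polyadenylation signal.

The payload is transcribed from the human EF-1α core promoter with its intron A. The open reading frame begins with a leader of roughly 600–750 bp that the automated annotation matches to short fragments of TYMS, measles virus P/V and rat Rad23b, and it ends with a full EGFP coding sequence. Because the insert is recorded as synthetic, these matches probably reflect sequence similarity to a designed segment rather than functional domains, and the record does not explain the leader's composition. The associated publication title describes an intracellular arginine-dependent translation sensor used to follow the arginine starvation response in ASS1-negative cells, which suggests that GFP output reports translation through the leader. No mammalian selection marker is annotated, so transduced cells would presumably be identified by fluorescence.

Two sequence records are given. The 9,472 nt full sequence agrees with the stated backbone plus insert, while the 10,178 nt analyzer record shows the same features in a rotated order with EGFP-like sequence at both ends, apparently an assembly overlap.
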