Features (pLannotate 1.2.2; 29 found; start..end, strand, type, name):
     30..458     -  rep_origin     f1 ori (sequence partly withheld): f1 bacteriophage origin of replication; arrow indicates direction of (+) strand synthesis
    463..618     -  CDS            lacZα (fragment): LacZα fragment of β-galactosidase; lacZ fragment
    626..644     +  promoter       T7 promoter: promoter for bacteriophage T7 RNA polymerase
    658..958     +  enhancer       CMV enhancer: human cytomegalovirus immediate early enhancer
    959..1158    +  promoter       CMV promoter: human cytomegalovirus (CMV) immediate early promoter
   1176..1356    +  LTR            5' LTR (truncated): truncated 5' long terminal repeat (LTR) from HIV-1
   1403..1528    +  misc_feature   HIV-1 Ψ: packaging signal of human immunodeficiency virus type 1
   1512..1850    +  CDS            HIV-1 gag (fragment): gag protein from human immunodeficiency virus 1; gag
   2027..2260    +  misc_feature   RRE: The Rev response element (RRE) of HIV-1 allows for Rev-dependent mRNA export from the nucleus to the cytoplasm.
   2637..2737    +  CDS            Rev (fragment): human immunodeficiency virus 1 (HIV-1) Rev protein; rev; enhances nuclear export of unspliced and incompletely spliced viral mRNAs
   2787..2904    +  misc_feature   cPPT/CTS: central polypurine tract and central termination sequence of HIV-1
   3394..3605    +  promoter       EF-1α core promoter: core promoter for human elongation factor EF-1α
   3606..4548    +  intron         EF-1α intron A: intron upstream of the start codon of human EF-1α
   4582..4671    +  CDS            TYMS (fragment): TYSY_HUMAN - Also known as TS. Experimental evidence at protein level: Swiss-Prot protein existence level 1. Contributes to the de novo mitochondrial thymidylate biosynthesis pathway. From Homo sapiens (Human).
   4666..4914    +  CDS            P/V (fragment): PHOSP_MEASE - Experimental evidence at protein level: Swiss-Prot protein existence level 1. Essential component of the RNA polymerase and the nascent chain assembly complex. Also required during RNA synthesis. From Measles virus (strain Edmonston) (MeV) (Subacute sclerose panencephalitis virus).
   4927..5172    +  CDS            Rad23b (fragment): RD23B_RAT - Experimental evidence at protein level: Swiss-Prot protein existence level 1. The XPC complex is proposed to represent the first factor bound at the sites of DNA damage and together with other core recognition factors, Xpa, RPA and the TFIIH complex, is part of the pre-incision (or initial recognition) complex. The XPC complex recognizes a wide spectrum of damaged DNA characterized by distortions of the DNA helix such as single-stranded loops, mismatched bubbles or single-stranded overhangs. The orientation of XPC complex binding appears to be crucial for inducing a productive NER.
   5347..6063    +  CDS            EGFP: EGFP is a basic (constitutively fluorescent) green fluorescent protein published in 1996, derived from Aequorea victoria. It is reported to be a rapidly-maturing weak dimer with moderate acid sensitivity.
   6096..6682    +  misc_feature   WPRE: woodchuck hepatitis virus posttranscriptional regulatory element
   6676..6822    +  CDS            nef (fragment): NEF_HV1LA - Experimental evidence at protein level: Swiss-Prot protein existence level 1. Extracellular Nef protein targets CD4(+) T-lymphocytes for apoptosis by interacting with CXCR4 surface receptors. From Human immunodeficiency virus type 1 group M subtype B (isolate Lai) (HIV-1).
   6830..7008    +  LTR            5' LTR (truncated): truncated 5' long terminal repeat (LTR) from HIV-1
   7034..7145    +  polyA_signal   bGH poly(A) signal: bovine growth hormone polyadenylation signal
   7284..7302    -  promoter       T3 promoter: promoter for bacteriophage T3 RNA polymerase
   7347..7363    -  protein_bind   lac operator: The lac repressor binds to the lac operator to inhibit transcription in E. coli. This inhibition can be relieved by adding lactose or isopropyl-β-D-thiogalactopyranoside (IPTG). lac repressor encoded by lacI
   7371..7401    -  promoter       lac promoter: promoter for the E. coli lac operon
   7416..7437    -  protein_bind   CAP binding site: CAP binding activates transcription in the presence of cAMP. E. coli catabolite activator protein
   7450..7542    -  CDS            lacI (fragment): lac repressor; lacI; The lac repressor binds to the lac operator to inhibit transcription in E. coli. This inhibition can be relieved by adding lactose or isopropyl-β-D-thiogalactopyranoside (IPTG).
   7725..8313    -  rep_origin     ori: high-copy-number ColE1/pMB1/pBR322/pUC origin of replication
   8484..9344    -  CDS            AmpR: β-lactamase; bla; confers resistance to ampicillin, carbenicillin, and related antibiotics
   9345..9449    -  promoter       AmpR promoter: bla
>Addgene plasmid #184697 | pKLV2-EF1a-GFP RanSen | addgene full sequence | sequence record 375712 | Addgene NGS Result
CTAAATTGTAAGCGTTAATATTTTGTTAAAATTCGCGTTAAATTTTTGTTAAATCAGCTCATTTTTTAAC
CAATAGGCCGAAATCGGCAAAATCCCTTATAAATCAAAAGAATAGACCGAGATAGGGT
[37 nt withheld, positions 129-165]
AAAGAACGTGGACTCCAACGTCAAAGG
[49 nt withheld, positions 193-241]
T
[91 nt withheld, positions 243-333]
G
[124 nt withheld, positions 335-458]
CCCATTCGCCATTCAGGCTGCGCAACTGTTGGGAAGGGCGATCGGTGCGGGCCTCTTCGCTATTACGCCA
GCTGGCGAAAGGGGGATGTGCTGCAAGGCGATTAAGTTGGGTAACGCCAGGGTTTTCCCAGTCACGACGT
TGTAAAACGACGGCCAGTGAGCGCGCGTAATACGACTCACTATAGGGCGAATTGACTAGTACATAACTTA
CGGTAAATGGCCCGCCTGGCTGACCGCCCAACGACCCCCGCCCATTGACGTCAATAATGACGTATGTTCC
CATAGTAACGCCAATAGGGACTTTCCATTGACGTCAATGGGTGGAGTATTTACGGTAAACTGCCCACTTG
GCAGTACATCAAGTGTATCATATGCCAAGTACGCCCCCTATTGACGTCAATGACGGTAAATGGCCCGCCT
GGCATTATGCCCAGTACATGACCTTATGGGACTTTCCTACTTGGCAGTACATCTACGTATTAGTCATCGC
TATTACCATGGTGATGCGGTTTTGGCAGTACATCAATGGGCGTGGATAGCGGTTTGACTCACGGGGATTT
CCAAGTCTCCACCCCATTGACGTCAATGGGAGTTTGTTTTGGCACCAAAATCAACGGGACTTTCCAAAAT
GTCGTAACAACTCCGCCCCATTGACGCAAATGGGCGGTAGGCGTGTACGGTGGGAGGTCTATATAAGCAG
CGCGTTTTGCCTGTACTGGGTCTCTCTGGTTAGACCAGATCTGAGCCTGGGAGCTCTCTGGCTAACTAGG
GAACCCACTGCTTAAGCCTCAATAAAGCTTGCCTTGAGTGCTTCAAGTAGTGTGTGCCCGTCTGTTGTGT
GACTCTGGTAACTAGAGATCCCTCAGACCCTTTTAGTCAGTGTGGAAAATCTCTAGCAGTGGCGCCCGAA
CAGGGACTTGAAAGCGAAAGGGAAACCAGAGGAGCTCTCTCGACGCAGGACTCGGCTTGCTGAAGCGCGC
ACGGCAAGAGGCGAGGGGCGGCGACTGGTGAGTACGCCAAAAATTTTGACTAGCGGAGGCTAGAAGGAGA
GAGATGGGTGCGAGAGCGTCAGTATTAAGCGGGGGAGAATTAGATCGCGATGGGAAAAAATTCGGTTAAG
GCCAGGGGGAAAGAAAAAATATAAATTAAAACATATAGTATGGGCAAGCAGGGAGCTAGAACGATTCGCA
GTTAATCCTGGCCTGTTAGAAACATCAGAAGGCTGTAGACAAATACTGGGACAGCTACAACCATCCCTTC
AGACAGGATCAGAAGAACTTAGATCATTATATAATACAGTAGCAACCCTCTATTGTGTGCATCAAAGGAT
AGAGATAAAAGACACCAAGGAAGCTTTAGACAAGATAGAGGAAGAGCAAAACAAAAGTAAGACCACCGCA
CAGCAAGCGGCCGGCCGCGCTGATCTTCAGACCTGGAGGAGGAGATATGAGGGACAATTGGAGAAGTGAA
TTATATAAATATAAAGTAGTAAAAATTGAACCATTAGGAGTAGCACCCACCAAGGCAAAGAGAAGAGTGG
TGCAGAGAGAAAAAAGAGCAGTGGGAATAGGAGCTTTGTTCCTTGGGTTCTTGGGAGCAGCAGGAAGCAC
TATGGGCGCAGCGTCAATGACGCTGACGGTACAGGCCAGACAATTATTGTCTGGTATAGTGCAGCAGCAG
AACAATTTGCTGAGGGCTATTGAGGCGCAACAGCATCTGTTGCAACTCACAGTCTGGGGCATCAAGCAGC
TCCAGGCAAGAATCCTGGCTGTGGAAAGATACCTAAAGGATCAACAGCTCCTGGGGATTTGGGGTTGCTC
TGGAAAACTCATTTGCACCACTGCTGTGCCTTGGAATGCTAGTTGGAGTAATAAATCTCTGGAACAGATT
TGGAATCACACGACCTGGATGGAGTGGGACAGAGAAATTAACAATTACACAAGCTTAATACACTCCTTAA
TTGAAGAATCGCAAAACCAGCAAGAAAAGAATGAACAAGAATTATTGGAATTAGATAAATGGGCAAGTTT
GTGGAATTGGTTTAACATAACAAATTGGCTGTGGTATATAAAATTATTCATAATGATAGTAGGAGGCTTG
GTAGGTTTAAGAATAGTTTTTGCTGTACTTTCTATAGTGAATAGAGTTAGGCAGGGATATTCACCATTAT
CGTTTCAGACCCACCTCCCAACCCCGAGGGGACCCGACAGGCCCGAAGGAATAGAAGAAGAAGGTGGAGA
GAGAGACAGAGACAGATCCATTCGATTAGTGAACGGATCGGCACTGCGTGCGCCAATTCTGCAGACAAAT
GGCAGTATTCATCCACAATTTTAAAAGAAAAGGGGGGATTGGGGGGTACAGTGCAGGGGAAAGAATAGTA
GACATAATAGCAACAGACATACAAACTAAAGAATTACAAAAACAAATTACAAAAATTCAAAATTTTCGGG
TTTATTACAGGGACAGCAGAGATCCAGTTTGGTTAGTACCGGGCCCTACGCGTGAGGGGCGCGGAAGCCG
GGGCGGAGGAGGAGCCAACCCCGGGCTGGGCTGAGACCCGCAGAGGAAGACGCTCTAGGGATTTGTCCCG
GACTAGCGAGATGGCAAGGCTGAGGACGGGAGGCTGATTGAGAGGCGAAGGTACACCCTAATCTCAATAC
AACCTTTGGAGCTAAGCCAGCAATGGTAGAGGGAAGATTCTGCACGTCCCTTCCAGGCGGCCTCCCCGTC
ACCACCCCCCCCAACCCGCCCCGACCGGAGCTGAGAGTAATTCATACAAAAGGACTCGCCCCTGCCTTGG
GGAATCCCAGGGACCGTCGTTAAACTCCCACTAACGTAGAACCCAGAGATCGCTGCGTTCCCGCCCCCTC
ACCCGCCCGCTCTCGTCATCACTGAGGTGGAGAAGAGCATGCGTGAGGCTCCGGTGCCCGTCAGTGGGCA
GAGCGCACATCGCCCACAGTCCCCGAGAAGTTGGGGGGAGGGGTCGGCAATTGAACCGGTGCCTAGAGAA
AGTGGCGCGGGGTAAACTGGGAAAGTGATGTCGTGTACTGGCTCCGCCTTTTTCCCGAGGGTGGGGGAGA
ACCGTATATAAGTGCAGTAGTCGCCGTGAACGTTCTTTTTCGCAACGGGTTTGCCGCCAGAACACAGGTA
AGTGCCGTGTGTGGTTCCCGCGGGCCTGGCCTCTTTACGGGTTATGGCCCTTGCGTGCCTTGAATTACTT
CCACGCCCCTGGCTGCAGTACGTGATTCTTGATCCCGAGCTTCGGGTTGGAAGTGGGTGGGAGAGTTCGA
GGCCTTGCGCTTAAGGAGCCCCTTCGCCTCGTGCTTGAGTTGAGGCCTGGCCTGGGCGCTGGGGCCGCCG
CGTGCGAATCTGGTGGCACCTTCGCGCCTGTCTCGCTGCTTTCGATAAGTCTCTAGCCATTTAAAATTTT
TGATGACCTGCTGCGACGCTTTTTTTCTGGCAAGATAGTCTTGTAAATGCGGGCCAAGATCTGCACACTG
GTATTTCGGTTTTTGGGGCCGCGGGCGGCGACGGGGCCCGTGCGTCCCAGCGCACATGTTCGGCGAGGCG
GGGCCTGCGAGCGCGGCCACCGAGAATCGGACGGGGGTAGTCTCAAGCTGGCCGGCCTGCTCTGGTGCCT
GGCCTCGCGCCGCCGTGTATCGCCCCGCCCTGGGCGGCAAGGCTGGCCCGGTCGGCACCAGTTGCGTGAG
CGGAAAGATGGCCGCTTCCCGGCCCTGCTGCAGGGAGCTCAAAATGGAGGACGCGGCGCTCGGGAGAGCG
GGCGGGTGAGTCACCCACACAAAGGAAAAGGGCCTTTCCGTCCTCAGCCGTCGCTTCATGTGACTCCACG
GAGTACCGGGCGCCGTCCAGGCACCTCGATTAGTTCTCGAGCTTTTGGAGTACGTCGTCTTTAGGTTGGG
GGGAGGGGTTTTATGCGATGGAGTTTCCCCACACTGAGTGGGTGGAGACTGAAGTTAGGCCAGCTTGGCA
CTTGATGTAATTCTCCTTGGAATTTGCCCTTTTTGAGTTTGGATCTTGGTTCATTCTCAAGCCTCAGACA
GTGGTTCAAAGTTTTTTTCTTCCATTTCAGGTGTCGTGGAAGCTTGGCGCGCCCACCATGGCGCCTGTTG
CTGGGTCCGAACTCCCCCGACGCCCTCTCCCTCCAGCGGCGCAGGAAAGGGACGCAGAACCTCGCCCCCC
CCACGGGGGACTTGGTAAGGACCCCAATGATCCCACAGCTGACGTAGAGATCAACCCGGACTTGAAACCG
ATAATCGGGCGAGACAGCGGAAGGGCGTTGGCGGAAGTCCTGAAAAAACCAGTGGCTTCCCGACAGCTTC
AAGGCATGACCAATGGGCGAACGTCTTCAAGGGGACAACTGCTGAAAGAGTTTCAGCTGAAACCAATTGG
AAAGAAGATGAGCTCCGCTGTTGGCTTTGTGCCCGATACCGGCCCTATGCATGCTAGCATGCAAGTTACT
TTGAAAACTCTCCAGCAACAGACCTTTAAGATAGATATAGATCCAGAGGAAACAGTAAAGGCGTTGAAAG
AAAAAATTGAAAGTGAGAAAGGCAAAGACGCTTTTCCAGTTGCTGGGCAGAAACTCATATACGCCGGAAA
GATCCTCAACGACGACACGGCTTTGAAAGAGTATAAAATAGACGAGAAGAATTTCGTGGTCGTCATGGTG
ACAAAGCCGAAAGCATTCGAATCTAGAGGATCAGCGGGTTCAGCGGCAGGTAGCGGCGAGTTCATGGCCG
ACGTGGCCCTGCACATCAACGTGATCACCGACTTCGTGCACCAGAAGAACAACGCCCTGGGCCTGGCCGA
CAGCTGCGCCGAGTACCCCGACAACTACCCCCTGTTCCCCGAATTCGTCGACGGATCCATGGTGAGCAAG
GGCGAGGAGCTGTTCACCGGGGTGGTGCCCATCCTGGTCGAGCTGGACGGCGACGTAAACGGCCACAAGT
TCAGCGTGTCCGGCGAGGGCGAGGGCGATGCCACCTACGGCAAGCTGACCCTGAAGTTCATCTGCACCAC
CGGCAAGCTGCCCGTGCCCTGGCCCACCCTCGTGACCACCCTGACCTACGGCGTGCAGTGCTTCAGCCGC
TACCCCGACCACATGAAGCAGCACGACTTCTTCAAGTCCGCCATGCCCGAAGGCTACGTCCAGGAGCGCA
CCATCTTCTTCAAGGACGACGGCAACTACAAGACCCGCGCCGAGGTGAAGTTCGAGGGCGACACCCTGGT
GAACCGCATCGAGCTGAAGGGCATCGACTTCAAGGAGGACGGCAACATCCTGGGGCACAAGCTGGAGTAC
AACTACAACAGCCACAACGTCTATATCATGGCCGACAAGCAGAAGAACGGCATCAAGGTGAACTTCAAGA
TCCGCCACAACATCGAGGACGGCAGCGTGCAGCTCGCCGACCACTACCAGCAGAACACCCCCATCGGCGA
CGGCCCCGTGCTGCTGCCCGACAACCACTACCTGAGCACCCAGTCCGCCCTGAGCAAAGACCCCAACGAG
AAGCGCGATCACATGGTCCTGCTGGAGTTCGTGACCGCCGCCGGGATCACTCTCGGCATGGACGAGCTGT
ACAAGCCAAAGAAGAAGCGTAAGGTATAAGCGGCCGCTCAACCTCTGGATTACAAAATTTGTGAAAGATT
GACTGGTATTCTTAACTATGTTGCTCCTTTTACGCTATGTGGATACGCTGCTTTAATGCCTTTGTATCAT
GCTATTGCTTCCCGTATGGCTTTCATTTTCTCCTCCTTGTATAAATCCTGGTTGCTGTCTCTTTATGAGG
AGTTGTGGCCCGTTGTCAGGCAACGTGGCGTGGTGTGCACTGTGTTTGCTGACGCAACCCCCACTGGTTG
GGGCATTGCCACCACCTGTCAGCTCCTTTCCGGGACTTTCGCTTTCCCCCTCCCTATTGCCACGGCGGAA
CTCATCGCCGCCTGCCTTGCCCGCTGCTGGACAGGGGCTCGGCTGTTGGGCACTGACAATTCCGTGGTGT
TGTCGGGGAAATCATCGTCCTTTCCTTGGCTGCTCGCCTGTGTTGCCACCTGGATTCTGCGCGGGACGTC
CTTCTGCTACGTCCCTTCGGCCCTCAATCCAGCGGACCTTCCTTCCCGCGGCCTGCTGCCGGCTCTGCGG
CCTCTTCCGCGTCTTCGCCTTCGCCCTCAGACGAGTCGGATCTCCCTTTGGGCCGCCTCCCCGCAGGTAC
CTTTAAGACCAATGACTTACAAGGCAGCTGTAGATCTTAGCCACTTTTTAAAAGAAAAGGGGGGACTGGA
AGGGCTAATTCACTCCCAAAGAAGTCAAGATCTGCTTTTTGCCTGTACTGGGTCTCTCTGGTTAGACCAG
AGTCTCTCTGGTTAGACCAGATCTGAGCCTGGGAGCTCTCTGGCTAACTAGGGAACCCACTGCTTAAGCC
TCAATAAAGCTTGCCTTGAGTGCTTCAAGTAGTGTGTGCCCGTCTGTTGTGTGACTCTGGTAACTAGAGA
TCCCTCAGACCCTTTTAGTCAGTGTGGAAAATCTCTAGCAGTTTAAACCCGCTGATCAGCCTCGACTGTG
CCTTCTAGTTGCCAGCCATCTGTTGTTTGCCCCTCCCCCGTGCCTTCCTTGACCCTGGAAGGTGCCACTC
CCACTGTCCTTTCCTAATAAAATGAGGAAATTGCATCGCATTGTCTGAGTAGGTGTCATTCTATTCTGGG
GGGTGGGGTGGGGCAGGACAGCAAGGGGGAGGATTGGGAAGTCAATAGCAGGCATGCTGGGGATGCGGTG
GGCTCTATGGGCGGCCGTTAATTAAGCTTTTGTTCCCTTTAGTGAGGGTTAATTGCGCGCTTGGCGTAAT
CATGGTCATAGCTGTTTCCTGTGTGAAATTGTTATCCGCTCACAATTCCACACAACATACGAGCCGGGAG
CATAAAGTGTAAAGCCTGGGGTGCCTAATGAGTGAGCTAACTCACATTAATTGCGTTGCGCTCACTGCCC
GCTTTCCAGTCGGGAAACCTGTCGTGCCAGCTGCATTAATGAATCGGCCAACGCGCGGGGAGAGGCGGTT
TGCGTATTGGGCGCTCTTCCGCTTCCTCGCTCACTGACTCGCTGCGCTCGGTCGTTCGGCTGCGGCGAGC
GGTATCAGCTCACTCAAAGGCGGTAATACGGTTATCCACAGAATCAGGGGATAACGCAGGAAAGAACATG
TGAGCAAAAGGCCAGCAAAAGGCCAGGAACCGTAAAAAGGCCGCGTTGCTGGCGTTTTTCCATAGGCTCC
GCCCCCCTGACGAGCATCACAAAAATCGACGCTCAAGTCAGAGGTGGCGAAACCCGACAGGACTATAAAG
ATACCAGGCGTTTCCCCCTGGAAGCTCCCTCGTGCGCTCTCCTGTTCCGACCCTGCCGCTTACCGGATAC
CTGTCCGCCTTTCTCCCTTCGGGAAGCGTGGCGCTTTCTCATAGCTCACGCTGTAGGTATCTCAGTTCGG
TGTAGGTCGTTCGCTCCAAGCTGGGCTGTGTGCACGAACCCCCCGTTCAGCCCGACCGCTGCGCCTTATC
CGGTAACTATCGTCTTGAGTCCAACCCGGTAAGACACGACTTATCGCCACTGGCAGCAGCCACTGGTAAC
AGGATTAGCAGAGCGAGGTATGTAGGCGGTGCTACAGAGTTCTTGAAGTGGTGGCCTAACTACGGCTACA
CTAGAAGAACAGTATTTGGTATCTGCGCTCTGCTGAAGCCAGTTACCTTCGGAAAAAGAGTTGGTAGCTC
TTGATCCGGCAAACAAACCACCGCTGGTAGCGGTGGTTTTTTTGTTTGCAAGCAGCAGATTACGCGCAGA
AAAAAAGGATCTCAAGAAGATCCTTTGATCTTTTCTACGGGGTCTGACGCTCAGTGGAACGAAAACTCAC
GTTAAGGGATTTTGGTCATGAGATTATCAAAAAGGATCTTCACCTAGATCCTTTTAAATTAAAAATGAAG
TTTTAAATCAATCTAAAGTATATATGAGTAAACTTGGTCTGACAGTTACCAATGCTTAATCAGTGAGGCA
CCTATCTCAGCGATCTGTCTATTTCGTTCATCCATAGTTGCCTGACTCCCCGTCGTGTAGATAACTACGA
TACGGGAGGGCTTACCATCTGGCCCCAGTGCTGCAATGATACCGCGAGACCCACGCTCACCGGCTCCAGA
TTTATCAGCAATAAACCAGCCAGCCGGAAGGGCCGAGCGCAGAAGTGGTCCTGCAACTTTATCCGCCTCC
ATCCAGTCTATTAATTGTTGCCGGGAAGCTAGAGTAAGTAGTTCGCCAGTTAATAGTTTGCGCAACGTTG
TTGCCATTGCTACAGGCATCGTGGTGTCACGCTCGTCGTTTGGTATGGCTTCATTCAGCTCCGGTTCCCA
ACGATCAAGGCGAGTTACATGATCCCCCATGTTGTGCAAAAAAGCGGTTAGCTCCTTCGGTCCTCCGATC
GTTGTCAGAAGTAAGTTGGCCGCAGTGTTATCACTCATGGTTATGGCAGCACTGCATAATTCTCTTACTG
TCATGCCATCCGTAAGATGCTTTTCTGTGACTGGTGAGTACTCAACCAAGTCATTCTGAGAATAGTGTAT
GCGGCGACCGAGTTGCTCTTGCCCGGCGTCAATACGGGATAATACCGCGCCACATAGCAGAACTTTAAAA
GTGCTCATCATTGGAAAACGTTCTTCGGGGCGAAAACTCTCAAGGATCTTACCGCTGTTGAGATCCAGTT
CGATGTAACCCACTCGTGCACCCAACTGATCTTCAGCATCTTTTACTTTCACCAGCGTTTCTGGGTGAGC
AAAAACAGGAAGGCAAAATGCCGCAAAAAAGGGAATAAGGGCGACACGGAAATGTTGAATACTCATACTC
TTCCTTTTTCAATATTATTGAAGCATTTATCAGGGTTATTGTCTCATGAGCGGATACATATTTGAATGTA
TTTAGAAAAATAAACAAATAGGGGTTCCGCGCACATTTCCCCGAAAAGTGCCAC
