Features (pLannotate 1.2.2; 31 found; start..end, strand, type, name):
    112..828     +  CDS            EGFP: EGFP is a basic (constitutively fluorescent) green fluorescent protein published in 1996, derived from Aequorea victoria. It is reported to be a rapidly-maturing weak dimer with moderate acid sensitivity.
    861..1447    +  misc_feature   WPRE: woodchuck hepatitis virus posttranscriptional regulatory element
   1441..1587    +  CDS            nef (fragment): NEF_HV1LA - Experimental evidence at protein level: Swiss-Prot protein existence level 1. Extracellular Nef protein targets CD4(+) T-lymphocytes for apoptosis by interacting with CXCR4 surface receptors. From Human immunodeficiency virus type 1 group M subtype B (isolate Lai) (HIV-1).
   1595..1773    +  LTR            5' LTR (truncated): truncated 5' long terminal repeat (LTR) from HIV-1
   1799..1910    +  polyA_signal   bGH poly(A) signal: bovine growth hormone polyadenylation signal
   2049..2067    -  promoter       T3 promoter: promoter for bacteriophage T3 RNA polymerase
   2112..2128    -  protein_bind   lac operator: The lac repressor binds to the lac operator to inhibit transcription in E. coli. This inhibition can be relieved by adding lactose or isopropyl-β-D-thiogalactopyranoside (IPTG). lac repressor encoded by lacI
   2136..2166    -  promoter       lac promoter: promoter for the E. coli lac operon
   2181..2202    -  protein_bind   CAP binding site: CAP binding activates transcription in the presence of cAMP. E. coli catabolite activator protein
   2215..2307    -  CDS            lacI (fragment): lac repressor; lacI; The lac repressor binds to the lac operator to inhibit transcription in E. coli. This inhibition can be relieved by adding lactose or isopropyl-β-D-thiogalactopyranoside (IPTG).
   2490..3078    -  rep_origin     ori: high-copy-number ColE1/pMB1/pBR322/pUC origin of replication
   3249..4109    -  CDS            AmpR: β-lactamase; bla; confers resistance to ampicillin, carbenicillin, and related antibiotics
   4110..4214    -  promoter       AmpR promoter: bla
   4267..4695    -  rep_origin     f1 ori (sequence partly withheld): f1 bacteriophage origin of replication; arrow indicates direction of (+) strand synthesis
   4700..4855    -  CDS            lacZα (fragment): LacZα fragment of β-galactosidase; lacZ fragment
   4863..4881    +  promoter       T7 promoter: promoter for bacteriophage T7 RNA polymerase
   4895..5195    +  enhancer       CMV enhancer: human cytomegalovirus immediate early enhancer
   5196..5395    +  promoter       CMV promoter: human cytomegalovirus (CMV) immediate early promoter
   5413..5593    +  LTR            5' LTR (truncated): truncated 5' long terminal repeat (LTR) from HIV-1
   5640..5765    +  misc_feature   HIV-1 Ψ: packaging signal of human immunodeficiency virus type 1
   5749..6087    +  CDS            HIV-1 gag (fragment): gag protein from human immunodeficiency virus 1; gag
   6264..6497    +  misc_feature   RRE: The Rev response element (RRE) of HIV-1 allows for Rev-dependent mRNA export from the nucleus to the cytoplasm.
   6874..6974    +  CDS            Rev (fragment): human immunodeficiency virus 1 (HIV-1) Rev protein; rev; enhances nuclear export of unspliced and incompletely spliced viral mRNAs
   7024..7141    +  misc_feature   cPPT/CTS: central polypurine tract and central termination sequence of HIV-1
   7631..7842    +  promoter       EF-1α core promoter: core promoter for human elongation factor EF-1α
   7843..8785    +  intron         EF-1α intron A: intron upstream of the start codon of human EF-1α
   8819..8908    +  CDS            TYMS (fragment): TYSY_HUMAN - Also known as TS. Experimental evidence at protein level: Swiss-Prot protein existence level 1. Contributes to the de novo mitochondrial thymidylate biosynthesis pathway. From Homo sapiens (Human).
   8903..9151    +  CDS            P/V (fragment): PHOSP_MEASE - Experimental evidence at protein level: Swiss-Prot protein existence level 1. Essential component of the RNA polymerase and the nascent chain assembly complex. Also required during RNA synthesis. From Measles virus (strain Edmonston) (MeV) (Subacute sclerose panencephalitis virus).
   9164..9409    +  CDS            Rad23b (fragment): RD23B_RAT - Experimental evidence at protein level: Swiss-Prot protein existence level 1. The XPC complex is proposed to represent the first factor bound at the sites of DNA damage and together with other core recognition factors, Xpa, RPA and the TFIIH complex, is part of the pre-incision (or initial recognition) complex. The XPC complex recognizes a wide spectrum of damaged DNA characterized by distortions of the DNA helix such as single-stranded loops, mismatched bubbles or single-stranded overhangs. The orientation of XPC complex binding appears to be crucial for inducing a productive NER.
   9590..10120   +  CDS            (3-F)Tyr-EGFP (fragment): (3-F)Tyr-EGFP is a basic (constitutively fluorescent) green fluorescent protein published in 2004, derived from Aequorea victoria.
  10121..10178   +  CDS            VN155(I152L) (fragment): improved N-terminal fragment of mVenus for use in bimolecular fluorescence complementation (BiFC) (Kodama and Hu, 2010)
>Addgene plasmid #184697 | pKLV2-EF1a-GFP RanSen Sequencing Result | analyzer sequence | sequence record 363187
AACGTGATCACCGACTTCGTGCACCAGAAGAACAACGCCCTGGGCCTGGCCGACAGCTGCGCCGAGTACC
CCGACAACTACCCCCTGTTCCCCGAATTCGTCGACGGATCCATGGTGAGCAAGGGCGAGGAGCTGTTCAC
CGGGGTGGTGCCCATCCTGGTCGAGCTGGACGGCGACGTAAACGGCCACAAGTTCAGCGTGTCCGGCGAG
GGCGAGGGCGATGCCACCTACGGCAAGCTGACCCTGAAGTTCATCTGCACCACCGGCAAGCTGCCCGTGC
CCTGGCCCACCCTCGTGACCACCCTGACCTACGGCGTGCAGTGCTTCAGCCGCTACCCCGACCACATGAA
GCAGCACGACTTCTTCAAGTCCGCCATGCCCGAAGGCTACGTCCAGGAGCGCACCATCTTCTTCAAGGAC
GACGGCAACTACAAGACCCGCGCCGAGGTGAAGTTCGAGGGCGACACCCTGGTGAACCGCATCGAGCTGA
AGGGCATCGACTTCAAGGAGGACGGCAACATCCTGGGGCACAAGCTGGAGTACAACTACAACAGCCACAA
CGTCTATATCATGGCCGACAAGCAGAAGAACGGCATCAAGGTGAACTTCAAGATCCGCCACAACATCGAG
GACGGCAGCGTGCAGCTCGCCGACCACTACCAGCAGAACACCCCCATCGGCGACGGCCCCGTGCTGCTGC
CCGACAACCACTACCTGAGCACCCAGTCCGCCCTGAGCAAAGACCCCAACGAGAAGCGCGATCACATGGT
CCTGCTGGAGTTCGTGACCGCCGCCGGGATCACTCTCGGCATGGACGAGCTGTACAAGCCAAAGAAGAAG
CGTAAGGTATAAGCGGCCGCTCAACCTCTGGATTACAAAATTTGTGAAAGATTGACTGGTATTCTTAACT
ATGTTGCTCCTTTTACGCTATGTGGATACGCTGCTTTAATGCCTTTGTATCATGCTATTGCTTCCCGTAT
GGCTTTCATTTTCTCCTCCTTGTATAAATCCTGGTTGCTGTCTCTTTATGAGGAGTTGTGGCCCGTTGTC
AGGCAACGTGGCGTGGTGTGCACTGTGTTTGCTGACGCAACCCCCACTGGTTGGGGCATTGCCACCACCT
GTCAGCTCCTTTCCGGGACTTTCGCTTTCCCCCTCCCTATTGCCACGGCGGAACTCATCGCCGCCTGCCT
TGCCCGCTGCTGGACAGGGGCTCGGCTGTTGGGCACTGACAATTCCGTGGTGTTGTCGGGGAAATCATCG
TCCTTTCCTTGGCTGCTCGCCTGTGTTGCCACCTGGATTCTGCGCGGGACGTCCTTCTGCTACGTCCCTT
CGGCCCTCAATCCAGCGGACCTTCCTTCCCGCGGCCTGCTGCCGGCTCTGCGGCCTCTTCCGCGTCTTCG
CCTTCGCCCTCAGACGAGTCGGATCTCCCTTTGGGCCGCCTCCCCGCAGGTACCTTTAAGACCAATGACT
TACAAGGCAGCTGTAGATCTTAGCCACTTTTTAAAAGAAAAGGGGGGACTGGAAGGGCTAATTCACTCCC
AAAGAAGTCAAGATCTGCTTTTTGCCTGTACTGGGTCTCTCTGGTTAGACCAGAGTCTCTCTGGTTAGAC
CAGATCTGAGCCTGGGAGCTCTCTGGCTAACTAGGGAACCCACTGCTTAAGCCTCAATAAAGCTTGCCTT
GAGTGCTTCAAGTAGTGTGTGCCCGTCTGTTGTGTGACTCTGGTAACTAGAGATCCCTCAGACCCTTTTA
GTCAGTGTGGAAAATCTCTAGCAGTTTAAACCCGCTGATCAGCCTCGACTGTGCCTTCTAGTTGCCAGCC
ATCTGTTGTTTGCCCCTCCCCCGTGCCTTCCTTGACCCTGGAAGGTGCCACTCCCACTGTCCTTTCCTAA
TAAAATGAGGAAATTGCATCGCATTGTCTGAGTAGGTGTCATTCTATTCTGGGGGGTGGGGTGGGGCAGG
ACAGCAAGGGGGAGGATTGGGAAGTCAATAGCAGGCATGCTGGGGATGCGGTGGGCTCTATGGGCGGCCG
TTAATTAAGCTTTTGTTCCCTTTAGTGAGGGTTAATTGCGCGCTTGGCGTAATCATGGTCATAGCTGTTT
CCTGTGTGAAATTGTTATCCGCTCACAATTCCACACAACATACGAGCCGGGAGCATAAAGTGTAAAGCCT
GGGGTGCCTAATGAGTGAGCTAACTCACATTAATTGCGTTGCGCTCACTGCCCGCTTTCCAGTCGGGAAA
CCTGTCGTGCCAGCTGCATTAATGAATCGGCCAACGCGCGGGGAGAGGCGGTTTGCGTATTGGGCGCTCT
TCCGCTTCCTCGCTCACTGACTCGCTGCGCTCGGTCGTTCGGCTGCGGCGAGCGGTATCAGCTCACTCAA
AGGCGGTAATACGGTTATCCACAGAATCAGGGGATAACGCAGGAAAGAACATGTGAGCAAAAGGCCAGCA
AAAGGCCAGGAACCGTAAAAAGGCCGCGTTGCTGGCGTTTTTCCATAGGCTCCGCCCCCCTGACGAGCAT
CACAAAAATCGACGCTCAAGTCAGAGGTGGCGAAACCCGACAGGACTATAAAGATACCAGGCGTTTCCCC
CTGGAAGCTCCCTCGTGCGCTCTCCTGTTCCGACCCTGCCGCTTACCGGATACCTGTCCGCCTTTCTCCC
TTCGGGAAGCGTGGCGCTTTCTCATAGCTCACGCTGTAGGTATCTCAGTTCGGTGTAGGTCGTTCGCTCC
AAGCTGGGCTGTGTGCACGAACCCCCCGTTCAGCCCGACCGCTGCGCCTTATCCGGTAACTATCGTCTTG
AGTCCAACCCGGTAAGACACGACTTATCGCCACTGGCAGCAGCCACTGGTAACAGGATTAGCAGAGCGAG
GTATGTAGGCGGTGCTACAGAGTTCTTGAAGTGGTGGCCTAACTACGGCTACACTAGAAGAACAGTATTT
GGTATCTGCGCTCTGCTGAAGCCAGTTACCTTCGGAAAAAGAGTTGGTAGCTCTTGATCCGGCAAACAAA
CCACCGCTGGTAGCGGTGGTTTTTTTGTTTGCAAGCAGCAGATTACGCGCAGAAAAAAAGGATCTCAAGA
AGATCCTTTGATCTTTTCTACGGGGTCTGACGCTCAGTGGAACGAAAACTCACGTTAAGGGATTTTGGTC
ATGAGATTATCAAAAAGGATCTTCACCTAGATCCTTTTAAATTAAAAATGAAGTTTTAAATCAATCTAAA
GTATATATGAGTAAACTTGGTCTGACAGTTACCAATGCTTAATCAGTGAGGCACCTATCTCAGCGATCTG
TCTATTTCGTTCATCCATAGTTGCCTGACTCCCCGTCGTGTAGATAACTACGATACGGGAGGGCTTACCA
TCTGGCCCCAGTGCTGCAATGATACCGCGAGACCCACGCTCACCGGCTCCAGATTTATCAGCAATAAACC
AGCCAGCCGGAAGGGCCGAGCGCAGAAGTGGTCCTGCAACTTTATCCGCCTCCATCCAGTCTATTAATTG
TTGCCGGGAAGCTAGAGTAAGTAGTTCGCCAGTTAATAGTTTGCGCAACGTTGTTGCCATTGCTACAGGC
ATCGTGGTGTCACGCTCGTCGTTTGGTATGGCTTCATTCAGCTCCGGTTCCCAACGATCAAGGCGAGTTA
CATGATCCCCCATGTTGTGCAAAAAAGCGGTTAGCTCCTTCGGTCCTCCGATCGTTGTCAGAAGTAAGTT
GGCCGCAGTGTTATCACTCATGGTTATGGCAGCACTGCATAATTCTCTTACTGTCATGCCATCCGTAAGA
TGCTTTTCTGTGACTGGTGAGTACTCAACCAAGTCATTCTGAGAATAGTGTATGCGGCGACCGAGTTGCT
CTTGCCCGGCGTCAATACGGGATAATACCGCGCCACATAGCAGAACTTTAAAAGTGCTCATCATTGGAAA
ACGTTCTTCGGGGCGAAAACTCTCAAGGATCTTACCGCTGTTGAGATCCAGTTCGATGTAACCCACTCGT
GCACCCAACTGATCTTCAGCATCTTTTACTTTCACCAGCGTTTCTGGGTGAGCAAAAACAGGAAGGCAAA
ATGCCGCAAAAAAGGGAATAAGGGCGACACGGAAATGTTGAATACTCATACTCTTCCTTTTTCAATATTA
TTGAAGCATTTATCAGGGTTATTGTCTCATGAGCGGATACATATTTGAATGTATTTAGAAAAATAAACAA
ATAGGGGTTCCGCGCACATTTCCCCGAAAAGTGCCACCTAAATTGTAAGCGTTAATATTTTGTTAAAATT
CGCGTTAAATTTTTGTTAAATCAGCTCATTTTTTAACCAATAGGCCGAAATCGGCAAAATCCCTTATAAA
TCAAAAGAATAGACCGAGATAGGGT
[37 nt withheld, positions 4366-4402]
AAAGAACGTGGACTCCAACGTCAAAGG
[49 nt withheld, positions 4430-4478]
T
[91 nt withheld, positions 4480-4570]
G
[124 nt withheld, positions 4572-4695]
CCCATTCGCCATTCAGGCTGCGCAACTGTTGGGAAGGGCGATCGGTGCGGGCCTCTTCGCTATTACGCCA
GCTGGCGAAAGGGGGATGTGCTGCAAGGCGATTAAGTTGGGTAACGCCAGGGTTTTCCCAGTCACGACGT
TGTAAAACGACGGCCAGTGAGCGCGCGTAATACGACTCACTATAGGGCGAATTGACTAGTACATAACTTA
CGGTAAATGGCCCGCCTGGCTGACCGCCCAACGACCCCCGCCCATTGACGTCAATAATGACGTATGTTCC
CATAGTAACGCCAATAGGGACTTTCCATTGACGTCAATGGGTGGAGTATTTACGGTAAACTGCCCACTTG
GCAGTACATCAAGTGTATCATATGCCAAGTACGCCCCCTATTGACGTCAATGACGGTAAATGGCCCGCCT
GGCATTATGCCCAGTACATGACCTTATGGGACTTTCCTACTTGGCAGTACATCTACGTATTAGTCATCGC
TATTACCATGGTGATGCGGTTTTGGCAGTACATCAATGGGCGTGGATAGCGGTTTGACTCACGGGGATTT
CCAAGTCTCCACCCCATTGACGTCAATGGGAGTTTGTTTTGGCACCAAAATCAACGGGACTTTCCAAAAT
GTCGTAACAACTCCGCCCCATTGACGCAAATGGGCGGTAGGCGTGTACGGTGGGAGGTCTATATAAGCAG
CGCGTTTTGCCTGTACTGGGTCTCTCTGGTTAGACCAGATCTGAGCCTGGGAGCTCTCTGGCTAACTAGG
GAACCCACTGCTTAAGCCTCAATAAAGCTTGCCTTGAGTGCTTCAAGTAGTGTGTGCCCGTCTGTTGTGT
GACTCTGGTAACTAGAGATCCCTCAGACCCTTTTAGTCAGTGTGGAAAATCTCTAGCAGTGGCGCCCGAA
CAGGGACTTGAAAGCGAAAGGGAAACCAGAGGAGCTCTCTCGACGCAGGACTCGGCTTGCTGAAGCGCGC
ACGGCAAGAGGCGAGGGGCGGCGACTGGTGAGTACGCCAAAAATTTTGACTAGCGGAGGCTAGAAGGAGA
GAGATGGGTGCGAGAGCGTCAGTATTAAGCGGGGGAGAATTAGATCGCGATGGGAAAAAATTCGGTTAAG
GCCAGGGGGAAAGAAAAAATATAAATTAAAACATATAGTATGGGCAAGCAGGGAGCTAGAACGATTCGCA
GTTAATCCTGGCCTGTTAGAAACATCAGAAGGCTGTAGACAAATACTGGGACAGCTACAACCATCCCTTC
AGACAGGATCAGAAGAACTTAGATCATTATATAATACAGTAGCAACCCTCTATTGTGTGCATCAAAGGAT
AGAGATAAAAGACACCAAGGAAGCTTTAGACAAGATAGAGGAAGAGCAAAACAAAAGTAAGACCACCGCA
CAGCAAGCGGCCGGCCGCGCTGATCTTCAGACCTGGAGGAGGAGATATGAGGGACAATTGGAGAAGTGAA
TTATATAAATATAAAGTAGTAAAAATTGAACCATTAGGAGTAGCACCCACCAAGGCAAAGAGAAGAGTGG
TGCAGAGAGAAAAAAGAGCAGTGGGAATAGGAGCTTTGTTCCTTGGGTTCTTGGGAGCAGCAGGAAGCAC
TATGGGCGCAGCGTCAATGACGCTGACGGTACAGGCCAGACAATTATTGTCTGGTATAGTGCAGCAGCAG
AACAATTTGCTGAGGGCTATTGAGGCGCAACAGCATCTGTTGCAACTCACAGTCTGGGGCATCAAGCAGC
TCCAGGCAAGAATCCTGGCTGTGGAAAGATACCTAAAGGATCAACAGCTCCTGGGGATTTGGGGTTGCTC
TGGAAAACTCATTTGCACCACTGCTGTGCCTTGGAATGCTAGTTGGAGTAATAAATCTCTGGAACAGATT
TGGAATCACACGACCTGGATGGAGTGGGACAGAGAAATTAACAATTACACAAGCTTAATACACTCCTTAA
TTGAAGAATCGCAAAACCAGCAAGAAAAGAATGAACAAGAATTATTGGAATTAGATAAATGGGCAAGTTT
GTGGAATTGGTTTAACATAACAAATTGGCTGTGGTATATAAAATTATTCATAATGATAGTAGGAGGCTTG
GTAGGTTTAAGAATAGTTTTTGCTGTACTTTCTATAGTGAATAGAGTTAGGCAGGGATATTCACCATTAT
CGTTTCAGACCCACCTCCCAACCCCGAGGGGACCCGACAGGCCCGAAGGAATAGAAGAAGAAGGTGGAGA
GAGAGACAGAGACAGATCCATTCGATTAGTGAACGGATCGGCACTGCGTGCGCCAATTCTGCAGACAAAT
GGCAGTATTCATCCACAATTTTAAAAGAAAAGGGGGGATTGGGGGGTACAGTGCAGGGGAAAGAATAGTA
GACATAATAGCAACAGACATACAAACTAAAGAATTACAAAAACAAATTACAAAAATTCAAAATTTTCGGG
TTTATTACAGGGACAGCAGAGATCCAGTTTGGTTAGTACCGGGCCCTACGCGTGAGGGGCGCGGAAGCCG
GGGCGGAGGAGGAGCCAACCCCGGGCTGGGCTGAGACCCGCAGAGGAAGACGCTCTAGGGATTTGTCCCG
GACTAGCGAGATGGCAAGGCTGAGGACGGGAGGCTGATTGAGAGGCGAAGGTACACCCTAATCTCAATAC
AACCTTTGGAGCTAAGCCAGCAATGGTAGAGGGAAGATTCTGCACGTCCCTTCCAGGCGGCCTCCCCGTC
ACCACCCCCCCCAACCCGCCCCGACCGGAGCTGAGAGTAATTCATACAAAAGGACTCGCCCCTGCCTTGG
GGAATCCCAGGGACCGTCGTTAAACTCCCACTAACGTAGAACCCAGAGATCGCTGCGTTCCCGCCCCCTC
ACCCGCCCGCTCTCGTCATCACTGAGGTGGAGAAGAGCATGCGTGAGGCTCCGGTGCCCGTCAGTGGGCA
GAGCGCACATCGCCCACAGTCCCCGAGAAGTTGGGGGGAGGGGTCGGCAATTGAACCGGTGCCTAGAGAA
AGTGGCGCGGGGTAAACTGGGAAAGTGATGTCGTGTACTGGCTCCGCCTTTTTCCCGAGGGTGGGGGAGA
ACCGTATATAAGTGCAGTAGTCGCCGTGAACGTTCTTTTTCGCAACGGGTTTGCCGCCAGAACACAGGTA
AGTGCCGTGTGTGGTTCCCGCGGGCCTGGCCTCTTTACGGGTTATGGCCCTTGCGTGCCTTGAATTACTT
CCACGCCCCTGGCTGCAGTACGTGATTCTTGATCCCGAGCTTCGGGTTGGAAGTGGGTGGGAGAGTTCGA
GGCCTTGCGCTTAAGGAGCCCCTTCGCCTCGTGCTTGAGTTGAGGCCTGGCCTGGGCGCTGGGGCCGCCG
CGTGCGAATCTGGTGGCACCTTCGCGCCTGTCTCGCTGCTTTCGATAAGTCTCTAGCCATTTAAAATTTT
TGATGACCTGCTGCGACGCTTTTTTTCTGGCAAGATAGTCTTGTAAATGCGGGCCAAGATCTGCACACTG
GTATTTCGGTTTTTGGGGCCGCGGGCGGCGACGGGGCCCGTGCGTCCCAGCGCACATGTTCGGCGAGGCG
GGGCCTGCGAGCGCGGCCACCGAGAATCGGACGGGGGTAGTCTCAAGCTGGCCGGCCTGCTCTGGTGCCT
GGCCTCGCGCCGCCGTGTATCGCCCCGCCCTGGGCGGCAAGGCTGGCCCGGTCGGCACCAGTTGCGTGAG
CGGAAAGATGGCCGCTTCCCGGCCCTGCTGCAGGGAGCTCAAAATGGAGGACGCGGCGCTCGGGAGAGCG
GGCGGGTGAGTCACCCACACAAAGGAAAAGGGCCTTTCCGTCCTCAGCCGTCGCTTCATGTGACTCCACG
GAGTACCGGGCGCCGTCCAGGCACCTCGATTAGTTCTCGAGCTTTTGGAGTACGTCGTCTTTAGGTTGGG
GGGAGGGGTTTTATGCGATGGAGTTTCCCCACACTGAGTGGGTGGAGACTGAAGTTAGGCCAGCTTGGCA
CTTGATGTAATTCTCCTTGGAATTTGCCCTTTTTGAGTTTGGATCTTGGTTCATTCTCAAGCCTCAGACA
GTGGTTCAAAGTTTTTTTCTTCCATTTCAGGTGTCGTGGAAGCTTGGCGCGCCCACCATGGCGCCTGTTG
CTGGGTCCGAACTCCCCCGACGCCCTCTCCCTCCAGCGGCGCAGGAAAGGGACGCAGAACCTCGCCCCCC
CCACGGGGGACTTGGTAAGGACCCCAATGATCCCACAGCTGACGTAGAGATCAACCCGGACTTGAAACCG
ATAATCGGGCGAGACAGCGGAAGGGCGTTGGCGGAAGTCCTGAAAAAACCAGTGGCTTCCCGACAGCTTC
AAGGCATGACCAATGGGCGAACGTCTTCAAGGGGACAACTGCTGAAAGAGTTTCAGCTGAAACCAATTGG
AAAGAAGATGAGCTCCGCTGTTGGCTTTGTGCCCGATACCGGCCCTATGCATGCTAGCATGCAAGTTACT
TTGAAAACTCTCCAGCAACAGACCTTTAAGATAGATATAGATCCAGAGGAAACAGTAAAGGCGTTGAAAG
AAAAAATTGAAAGTGAGAAAGGCAAAGACGCTTTTCCAGTTGCTGGGCAGAAACTCATATACGCCGGAAA
GATCCTCAACGACGACACGGCTTTGAAAGAGTATAAAATAGACGAGAAGAATTTCGTGGTCGTCATGGTG
ACAAAGCCGAAAGCATTCGAATCTAGAGGATCAGCGGGTTCAGCGGCAGGTAGCGGCGAGTTCATGGCCG
ACGTGGCCCTGCACATCAACGTGATCACCGACTTCGTGCACCAGAAGAACAACGCCCTGGGCCTGGCCGA
CAGCTGCGCCGAGTACCCCGACAACTACCCCCTGTTCCCCGAATTCGTCGACGGATCCATGGTGAGCAAG
GGCGAGGAGCTGTTCACCGGGGTGGTGCCCATCCTGGTCGAGCTGGACGGCGACGTAAACGGCCACAAGT
TCAGCGTGTCCGGCGAGGGCGAGGGCGATGCCACCTACGGCAAGCTGACCCTGAAGTTCATCTGCACCAC
CGGCAAGCTGCCCGTGCCCTGGCCCACCCTCGTGACCACCCTGACCTACGGCGTGCAGTGCTTCAGCCGC
TACCCCGACCACATGAAGCAGCACGACTTCTTCAAGTCCGCCATGCCCGAAGGCTACGTCCAGGAGCGCA
CCATCTTCTTCAAGGACGACGGCAACTACAAGACCCGCGCCGAGGTGAAGTTCGAGGGCGACACCCTGGT
GAACCGCATCGAGCTGAAGGGCATCGACTTCAAGGAGGACGGCAACATCCTGGGGCACAAGCTGGAGTAC
AACTACAACAGCCACAACGTCTATATCATGGCCGACAAGCAGAAGAACGGCATCAAGGTAAACTTCAAGA
TCCGCCACAACATCGAGGACGGCAGCGTGCAGCTCCTTCAAGGACGACGGCAACTACAAGACCCGCGCCG
AGGTGAAGTTCGAGGGCGACACC
